>Addgene plasmid #44313 | pUC-UAS1B5-Leum | depositor full sequence | sequence record 60305 | pUC-UAS1B5-Leum sequence 3338 bps
TCGCGCGTTTCGGTGATGACGGTGAAAACCTCTGACACATGCAGCTCCCGGAGACGGTCACAGCTTGTCT
GTAAGCGGATGCCGGGAGCAGACAAGCCCGTCAGGGCGCGTCAGCGGGTGTTGGCGGGTGTCGGGGCTGG
CTTAACTATGCGGCATCAGAGCAGATTGTACTGAGAGTGCACCATATGCGGTGTGAAATACCGCACAGAT
GCGTAAGGAGAAAATACCGCATCAGGCGCCATTCGCCATTCAGGCTGCGCAACTGTTGGGAAGGGCGATC
GGTGCGGGCCTCTTCGCTATTACGCCAGCTGGCGAAAGGGGGATGTGCTGCAAGGCGATTAAGTTGGGTA
ACGCCAGGGTTTTCCCAGTCACGACGTTGTAAAACGACGGCCAGTTTCGAACTGCAGTTGGTACCCGAAT
TCCTGAGGTGTCTCACAAGTGCCGTGCAGTCCCGCCCCCACTTGCTTCTCTTTGTGTGTAGTGTACGTAC
ATTATCGAGACCGTTGTTCCCGCCCACCTCGATCCGGTCTAGACTGAGGTGTCTCACAAGTGCCGTGCAG
TCCCGCCCCCACTTGCTTCTCTTTGTGTGTAGTGTACGTACATTATCGAGACCGTTGTTCCCGCCCACCT
CGATCCGGGGATCCCTGAGGTGTCTCACAAGTGCCGTGCAGTCCCGCCCCCACTTGCTTCTCTTTGTGTG
TAGTGTACGTACATTATCGAGACCGTTGTTCCCGCCCACCTCGATCCGGGTCGACCTGAGGTGTCTCACA
AGTGCCGTGCAGTCCCGCCCCCACTTGCTTCTCTTTGTGTGTAGTGTACGTACATTATCGAGACCGTTGT
TCCCGCCCACCTCGATCCGGGAGCTCCTGAGGTGTCTCACAAGTGCCGTGCAGTCCCGCCCCCACTTGCT
TCTCTTTGTGTGTAGTGTACGTACATTATCGAGACCGTTGTTCCCGCCCACCTCGATCCGGGCATGCACT
GATCACGGGCAAAAGTGCGTATATATACAAGAGCGTTTGCCAGCCACAGATTTTCACTCCACACACCACA
TCACACATACAACCACACACATCCACAATGGAACCCGAAACTAAAAGCTTCAGGCGCGCCATCATGGTCA
TAGCTGTTTCCTGTGTGAAATTGTTATCCGCTCACAATTCCACACAACATACGAGCCGGAAGCATAAAGT
GTAAAGCCTGGGGTGCCTAATGAGTGAGCTAACTCACATTAATTGCGTTGCGCTCACTGCCCGCTTTCCA
GTCGGGAAACCTGTCGTGCCAGCTGCATTAATGAATCGGCCAACGCGCGGGGAGAGGCGGTTTGCGTATT
GGGCGCTCTTCCGCTTCCTCGCTCACTGACTCGCTGCGCTCGGTCGTTCGGCTGCGGCGAGCGGTATCAG
CTCACTCAAAGGCGGTAATACGGTTATCCACAGAATCAGGGGATAACGCAGGAAAGAACATGTGAGCAAA
AGGCCAGCAAAAGGCCAGGAACCGTAAAAAGGCCGCGTTGCTGGCGTTTTTCCATAGGCTCCGCCCCCCT
GACGAGCATCACAAAAATCGACGCTCAAGTCAGAGGTGGCGAAACCCGACAGGACTATAAAGATACCAGG
CGTTTCCCCCTGGAAGCTCCCTCGTGCGCTCTCCTGTTCCGACCCTGCCGCTTACCGGATACCTGTCCGC
CTTTCTCCCTTCGGGAAGCGTGGCGCTTTCTCATAGCTCACGCTGTAGGTATCTCAGTTCGGTGTAGGTC
GTTCGCTCCAAGCTGGGCTGTGTGCACGAACCCCCCGTTCAGCCCGACCGCTGCGCCTTATCCGGTAACT
ATCGTCTTGAGTCCAACCCGGTAAGACACGACTTATCGCCACTGGCAGCAGCCACTGGTAACAGGATTAG
CAGAGCGAGGTATGTAGGCGGTGCTACAGAGTTCTTGAAGTGGTGGCCTAACTACGGCTACACTAGAAGG
ACAGTATTTGGTATCTGCGCTCTGCTGAAGCCAGTTACCTTCGGAAAAAGAGTTGGTAGCTCTTGATCCG
GCAAACAAACCACCGCTGGTAGCGGTGGTTTTTTTGTTTGCAAGCAGCAGATTACGCGCAGAAAAAAAGG
ATCTCAAGAAGATCCTTTGATCTTTTCTACGGGGTCTGACGCTCAGTGGAACGAAAACTCACGTTAAGGG
ATTTTGGTCATGAGATTATCAAAAAGGATCTTCACCTAGATCCTTTTAAATTAAAAATGAAGTTTTAAAT
CAATCTAAAGTATATATGAGTAAACTTGGTCTGACAGTTACCAATGCTTAATCAGTGAGGCACCTATCTC
AGCGATCTGTCTATTTCGTTCATCCATAGTTGCCTGACTCCCCGTCGTGTAGATAACTACGATACGGGAG
GGCTTACCATCTGGCCCCAGTGCTGCAATGATACCGCGAGACCCACGCTCACCGGCTCCAGATTTATCAG
CAATAAACCAGCCAGCCGGAAGGGCCGAGCGCAGAAGTGGTCCTGCAACTTTATCCGCCTCCATCCAGTC
TATTAATTGTTGCCGGGAAGCTAGAGTAAGTAGTTCGCCAGTTAATAGTTTGCGCAACGTTGTTGCCATT
GCTACAGGCATCGTGGTGTCACGCTCGTCGTTTGGTATGGCTTCATTCAGCTCCGGTTCCCAACGATCAA
GGCGAGTTACATGATCCCCCATGTTGTGCAAAAAAGCGGTTAGCTCCTTCGGTCCTCCGATCGTTGTCAG
AAGTAAGTTGGCCGCAGTGTTATCACTCATGGTTATGGCAGCACTGCATAATTCTCTTACTGTCATGCCA
TCCGTAAGATGCTTTTCTGTGACTGGTGAGTACTCAACCAAGTCATTCTGAGAATAGTGTATGCGGCGAC
CGAGTTGCTCTTGCCCGGCGTCAATACGGGATAATACCGCGCCACATAGCAGAACTTTAAAAGTGCTCAT
CATTGGAAAACGTTCTTCGGGGCGAAAACTCTCAAGGATCTTACCGCTGTTGAGATCCAGTTCGATGTAA
CCCACTCGTGCACCCAACTGATCTTCAGCATCTTTTACTTTCACCAGCGTTTCTGGGTGAGCAAAAACAG
GAAGGCAAAATGCCGCAAAAAAGGGAATAAGGGCGACACGGAAATGTTGAATACTCATACTCTTCCTTTT
TCAATATTATTGAAGCATTTATCAGGGTTATTGTCTCATGAGCGGATACATATTTGAATGTATTTAGAAA
AATAAACAAATAGGGGTTCCGCGCACATTTCCCCGAAAAGTGCCACCTGACGTCTAAGAAACCATTATTA
TCATGACATTAACCTATAAAAATAGGCGTATCACGAGGCCCTTTCGTC
Features (pLannotate 1.2.2; 10 found; start..end, strand, type, name):
    137..236     +  misc_feature   bom (fragment): basis of mobility region from pBR322
    242..395     -  CDS            lacZα (fragment): LacZα fragment of β-galactosidase; lacZ fragment
   1141..1157    -  protein_bind   lac operator: The lac repressor binds to the lac operator to inhibit transcription in E. coli. This inhibition can be relieved by adding lactose or isopropyl-β-D-thiogalactopyranoside (IPTG). lac repressor encoded by lacI
   1165..1195    -  promoter       lac promoter: promoter for the E. coli lac operon
   1210..1231    -  protein_bind   CAP binding site: CAP binding activates transcription in the presence of cAMP. E. coli catabolite activator protein
   1244..1336    -  CDS            lacI (fragment): lac repressor; lacI; The lac repressor binds to the lac operator to inhibit transcription in E. coli. This inhibition can be relieved by adding lactose or isopropyl-β-D-thiogalactopyranoside (IPTG).
   1519..2107    -  rep_origin     ori: high-copy-number ColE1/pMB1/pBR322/pUC origin of replication
   2278..3138    -  CDS            AmpR: β-lactamase; bla; confers resistance to ampicillin, carbenicillin, and related antibiotics
   3139..3243    -  promoter       AmpR promoter: bla
   3338..35      +  CDS            rop (fragment) (across the origin): Rop protein, which maintains plasmids at low copy number; rop
