[The description below was written by a language model from this plasmid's Addgene catalogue record and pLannotate feature annotations shown in this document.]
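Description:
pUC-UAS1B5-Leum is a small (about 3.3 kb) pUC19-based cloning plasmid that stores a synthetic hybrid promoter for the oleaginous yeast Yarrowia lipolytica. It is propagated in E. coli at high copy from the ColE1/pUC-type origin and selected with ampicillin through the β-lactamase gene (AmpR) driven by its own bla promoter. The remaining annotated features are standard pUC19 remnants: the lac promoter, lac operator and CAP binding site, a truncated lacZα fragment, and short fragments annotated as lacI, rop and bom. No yeast origin, centromere or auxotrophic marker is annotated, so the plasmid as recorded is a bacterial carrier for the promoter part and not a Yarrowia expression vector in its own right.

The payload is the 715 bp UAS1B5-Leum promoter, inserted between BstBI and AscI sites that both remain intact, so the element can be excised or exchanged. The feature table does not annotate the promoter itself. The unannotated gap between the lacZα fragment and the lac operator, in the interrupted lacZα region, is consistent in size and position with the insert. The name suggests tandem copies of the UAS1B upstream activating sequence fused to a minimal LEU2-derived core promoter, but the record does not spell out this composition. No downstream coding sequence or reporter is listed. According to the associated publication title, the construct belongs to a hybrid-promoter approach for tuning gene expression in Y. lipolytica. It most likely serves as a source or intermediate for moving this promoter into expression vectors. The depositor notes that minor discrepancies between the quality-control and deposited sequences should not affect function.
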