Addgene plasmid #44313: pUC-UAS1B5-Leum
Depositing lab: Hal Alper. Depositing organization: University of Texas at Austin. Publication: Tuning gene expression in Yarrowia lipolytica by a hybrid promoter approach. Blazeck J, Liu L, Redden H, Alper H. Appl Environ Microbiol. 2011 Nov;77(22):7905-14. doi: 10.1128/AEM.05763-11. Epub 2011 Sep 16. PubMed 21926196.
Backbone
  Vector backbone: pUC19
  Backbone size w/o insert (bp): 2623
  Total vector size (bp): 3338
  Modifications to backbone: None
  Vector type: Bacterial Expression, Synthetic Biology
Growth in bacteria
  Bacterial resistance: Ampicillin, 100 μg/mL
  Growth temperature: 37°C
  Growth strain: DH10B
  Copy number: High Copy
Gene/Insert
  Gene/Insert name: UAS1B5-Leum promoter
  Species: Yarrowia lipolytica
  Insert size (bp): 715
  Mutation: N/A
  Promoter: UAS1B5-Leum
  Cloning method: Restriction Enzyme; 5′ cloning site BstBI (not destroyed); 3′ cloning site AscI (not destroyed)
  Sequencing primers: 5′ m13_forward20_primer; 3′ m13_reverse_primer
Terms and licenses: Academic/Nonprofit Terms; Industry Terms: Not Available to Industry
Depositor comments: Discrepancies between the Addgene QC sequence and the depositor's sequence should not affect plasmid function.
How to cite: pUC-UAS1B5-Leum was a gift from Hal Alper (Addgene plasmid # 44313 ; http://n2t.net/addgene:44313 ; RRID:Addgene_44313)
