>Addgene plasmid #44313 | pUC-UAS1B5-Leum | addgene partial sequence | sequence record 62829 | M13_pUC_rev
GTTTCGGGTTCCATTTGTGGATGTGTGTGGTTGTATGTGTGATGTGGTGTGTGGAGTGAAAATCTGTGGC
TGGCAAACGCTCTTGTATATATACGCACTTTTGCCCGTGATCAGTGCATGCCCGGATCGAGGTGGGCGGG
AACAACGGTCTCGATAATGTACGTACACTACACACAAAGAGAAGCAAGTGGGGGCGGGACTGCACGGCAC
TTGTGAGACACCTCAGGAGCTCCCGGATCGAGGTGGGCGGGAACAACGGTCTCGATAATGTACGTACACT
ACACACAAAGAGAAGCAAGTGGGGGCGGGACTGCACGGCACTTGTGAGACACCTCAGGTCGACCCGGATC
GAGGTGGGCGGGAACAACGGTCTCGATAATGTACGTACACTACACACAAAGAGAAGCAAGTGGGGGCGGG
ACTGCACGGCACTTGTGAGACACCTCAGGGATCCCCGGATCGAGGTGGGCGGGAACAACGGTCTCGATAA
TGTACGTACACTACACACAAAGAGAAGCAAGTGGGGGCGGGACTGCACGGCACTTGTGAGACACCTCAGT
CTAGACCGGATCGAGGTGGGCGGGAACAACGGTCTCGATAATGTACGTACACTACACACAAAGAGAAGCA
AGTGGGGGCGGGACTGCACGGCACTTGTGAGACACCTCAGGAATTCACTGGCCGTCGTTTTACAACGTCG
TGACTGGGAAAACCCTGGCGTTACCCAACTTAATCGCCTTGCAGCACATCCCCCTTTCGCCAGCTGGCGT
AATAGCG
